Addgene plasmid #70203: pBEST-p15A-J23150-deGFP-T500 (127p)
Purpose: Promoter panel
Depositing lab: Richard Murray. Depositing organization: California Institute of Technology. Publication: Linear DNA for rapid prototyping of synthetic biological circuits in an Escherichia coli based TX-TL cell-free system. Sun ZZ, Yeung E, Hayes CA, Noireaux V, Murray RM. ACS Synth Biol. 2014 Jun 20;3(6):387-97. doi: 10.1021/sb400131a. Epub 2013 Dec 4. PubMed 24303785.
Backbone
  Vector backbone: pBEST
Growth in bacteria
  Bacterial resistance: Ampicillin, 100 μg/mL
  Growth temperature: 37°C
  Growth strain: DH5alpha
  Growth instructions: Strong UTR -> be careful for overexpression mutations
  Copy number: High Copy
Gene/Insert
  Gene/Insert name: deGFP
Terms and licenses: Academic/Nonprofit Terms; Industry Terms: Not Available to Industry
How to cite: pBEST-p15A-J23150-deGFP-T500 (127p) was a gift from Richard Murray (Addgene plasmid # 70203 ; http://n2t.net/addgene:70203 ; RRID:Addgene_70203)
