[The description below was written by a language model from this plasmid's Addgene catalogue record and pLannotate feature annotations shown in this document.]
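Description:
pBEST-p15A-J23150-deGFP-T500 (127p) is a small (about 3.3 kb) bacterial expression plasmid built on the pBEST backbone, in which the replication origin is the p15A ori. It is propagated in E. coli under ampicillin selection, provided by a β-lactamase (AmpR) gene with its own bla promoter. The catalogue lists it as high copy, although p15A is generally regarded as a medium-copy origin that is compatible with ColE1-type plasmids. The short hits annotated as RSF ori, bom, tetracycline efflux protein and lambda O protein are fragments, most likely backbone remnants or homology matches rather than functional elements.

The payload is a single constitutive reporter cassette. By its name, the promoter is J23150, a member of the Anderson family of synthetic constitutive sigma-70 promoters. The annotation software detects it only as a partial match to the related consensus promoter J23119, located just before the sequence origin and immediately upstream of the cassette on the circular map. It drives a strong untranslated region carrying the bacteriophage T7 gene 10 ribosome binding site, followed by deGFP, an EGFP-derived green fluorescent protein (matched by the software to an EGFP variant). The name indicates a T500 transcriptional terminator downstream, which the feature table does not annotate. The record warns that the strong UTR makes the plasmid prone to mutations arising from overexpression.

The stated purpose is "promoter panel", which suggests that it is one of a set of constructs differing in promoter, so that fluorescence output can be used to compare promoter strengths. The associated work concerns rapid prototyping of synthetic circuits in an E. coli-based TX-TL cell-free expression system.
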