Features (pLannotate 1.2.2; 10 found; start..end, strand, type, name):
      7..29      +  RBS            RBS: efficient ribosome binding site from bacteriophage T7 gene 10 (Olins and Rangwala, 1989)
     39..710     +  CDS            (3-F)Tyr-EGFP: (3-F)Tyr-EGFP is a basic (constitutively fluorescent) green fluorescent protein published in 2004, derived from Aequorea victoria.
    750..874     +  CDS            TcR (fragment): tetracycline efflux protein; tet; confers resistance to tetracycline
   1000..1544    +  rep_origin     p15A ori: Plasmids containing the medium-copy-number p15A origin of replication can be propagated in E. coli cells that contain a second plasmid with the ColE1 origin.
   1632..1687    +  rep_origin     RSF ori (fragment): Plasmids containing the RSF 1030 origin of replication can be propagated in E. coli cells that contain additional plasmids with compatible origins.
   1786..1807    -  misc_feature   bom (fragment): basis of mobility region from pBR322
   1911..2771    -  CDS            AmpR: β-lactamase; bla; confers resistance to ampicillin, carbenicillin, and related antibiotics
   2772..2876    -  promoter       AmpR promoter: bla
   2978..3232    +  CDS            O (fragment): VRPO_LAMBD - Protein inferred from homology: Swiss-Prot protein existence level 3. Necessary for the bidirectional replication of DNA. It interacts with the ori (origin of replication) region of the genome during the initiation of replication. From Escherichia phage lambda (Bacteriophage lambda).
   3239..3267    +  promoter       J23119 promoter (fragment): bacterial promoter (Registry of Standard Biological Parts BBa J23119)
>Addgene plasmid #70203 | pBEST-p15A-J23150-deGFP-T500 (127p) | depositor full sequence | sequence record 125463 | pBEST-p15A-J23150-deGFP-T500 (127p) sequence 3273 bps
AATAATTTTGTTTAACTTTAAGAAGGAGATATACCATGGAGCTTTTCACTGGCGTTGTTCCCATCCTGGT
CGAGCTGGACGGCGACGTAAACGGCCACAAGTTCAGCGTGTCCGGCGAGGGCGAGGGCGATGCCACCTAC
GGCAAGCTGACCCTGAAGTTCATCTGCACCACCGGCAAGCTGCCCGTGCCCTGGCCCACCCTCGTGACCA
CCCTGACCTACGGCGTGCAGTGCTTCAGCCGCTACCCCGACCACATGAAGCAGCACGACTTCTTCAAGTC
CGCCATGCCCGAAGGCTACGTCCAGGAGCGCACCATCTTCTTCAAGGACGACGGCAACTACAAGACCCGC
GCCGAGGTGAAGTTCGAGGGCGACACCCTGGTGAACCGCATCGAGCTGAAGGGCATCGACTTCAAGGAGG
ACGGCAACATCCTGGGGCACAAGCTGGAGTACAACTACAACAGCCACAACGTCTATATCATGGCCGACAA
GCAGAAGAACGGCATCAAGGTGAACTTCAAGATCCGCCACAACATCGAGGACGGCAGCGTGCAGCTCGCC
GACCACTACCAGCAGAACACCCCCATCGGCGACGGCCCCGTGCTGCTGCCCGACAACCACTACCTGAGCA
CCCAGTCCGCCCTGAGCAAAGACCCCAACGAGAAGCGCGATCACATGGTCCTGCTGGAGTTCGTGACCGC
CGCCGGGATCTAACTCGAGCAAAGCCCGCCGAAAGGCGGGCTTTTCTGTGTCGACCGATGCCCTTGAGAG
CCTTCAACCCAGTCAGCTCCTTCCGGTGGGCGCGGGGCATGACTATCGTCGCCGCACTTATGACTGTCTT
CTTTATCATGCAACTCGTAGGACAGGTGCCGGCATGATAAGCTGTCAAACATGAGAATTACAACTTATAT
CGTATGGGGCTGACTTCAGGTGCTACATTTGAAGAGATAAATTGCACTGAAATCTAGAAATATTTTATCT
GATTAATAAGATGATCTTCTTGAGATCGTTTTGGTCTGCGCGTAATCTCTTGCTCTGAAAACGAAAAAAC
CGCCTTGCAGGGCGGTTTTTCGAAGGTTCTCTGAGCTACCAACTCTTTGAACCGAGGTAACTGGCTTGGA
GGAGCGCAGTCACCAAAACTTGTCCTTTCAGTTTAGCCTTAACCGGCGCATGACTTCAAGACTAACTCCT
CTAAATCAATTACCAGTGGCTGCTGCCAGTGGTGCTTTTGCATGTCTTTCCGGGTTGGACTCAAGACGAT
AGTTACCGGATAAGGCGCAGCGGTCGGACTGAACGGGGGGTTCGTGCATACAGTCCAGCTTGGAGCGAAC
TGCCTACCCGGAACTGAGTGTCAGGCGTGGAATGAGACAAACGCGGCCATAACAGCGGAATGACACCGGT
AAACCGAAAGGCAGGAACAGGAGAGCGCACGAGGGAGCCGCCAGGGGAAACGCCTGGTATCTTTATAGTC
CTGTCGGGTTTCGCCACCACTGATTTGAGCGTCAGATTTCGTGATGCTTGTCAGGGGGGCGGAGCCTATG
GAAAAACGGCTTTGCCGCGGCCCTCTCACTTCCCTGTTAAGTATCTTCCTGGCATCTTCCAGGAAATCTC
CGCCCCGTTCGTAAGCCATTTCCGCTCGCCGCAGTCGAACGACCGAGCGTAGCGAGTCAGTGAGCGAGGA
AGCGGAATATATCCTGTATCACATATTCTGCTGACGCACCGGTGCAGCCTTTTTTCTCCTGCCACATGAA
GCACTTCACTGACACCCTCATCAGTGCCAACATAGTAAGCCAGTATACACTCCGCTAGGGTCATGAGATT
ATCAAAAAGGATCTTCACCTAGATCCTTTTAAATTAAAAATGAAGTTTTAAATCAATCTAAAGTATATAT
GAGTAAACTTGGTCTGACAGTTACCAATGCTTAATCAGTGAGGCACCTATCTCAGCGATCTGTCTATTTC
GTTCATCCATAGTTGCCTGACTCCCCGTCGTGTAGATAACTACGATACGGGAGGGCTTACCATCTGGCCC
CAGTGCTGCAATGATACCGCGAGACCCACGCTCACCGGCTCCAGATTTATCAGCAATAAACCAGCCAGCC
GGAAGGGCCGAGCGCAGAAGTGGTCCTGCAACTTTATCCGCCTCCATCCAGTCTATTAATTGTTGCCGGG
AAGCTAGAGTAAGTAGTTCGCCAGTTAATAGTTTGCGCAACGTTGTTGCCATTGCTACAGGCATCGTGGT
GTCACGCTCGTCGTTTGGTATGGCTTCATTCAGCTCCGGTTCCCAACGATCAAGGCGAGTTACATGATCC
CCCATGTTGTGCAAAAAAGCGGTTAGCTCCTTCGGTCCTCCGATCGTTGTCAGAAGTAAGTTGGCCGCAG
TGTTATCACTCATGGTTATGGCAGCACTGCATAATTCTCTTACTGTCATGCCATCCGTAAGATGCTTTTC
TGTGACTGGTGAGTACTCAACCAAGTCATTCTGAGAATAGTGTATGCGGCGACCGAGTTGCTCTTGCCCG
GCGTCAATACGGGATAATACCGCGCCACATAGCAGAACTTTAAAAGTGCTCATCATTGGAAAACGTTCTT
CGGGGCGAAAACTCTCAAGGATCTTACCGCTGTTGAGATCCAGTTCGATGTAACCCACTCGTGCACCCAA
CTGATCTTCAGCATCTTTTACTTTCACCAGCGTTTCTGGGTGAGCAAAAACAGGAAGGCAAAATGCCGCA
AAAAAGGGAATAAGGGCGACACGGAAATGTTGAATACTCATACTCTTCCTTTTTCAATATTATTGAAGCA
TTTATCAGGGTTATTGTCTCATGAGCGGATACATATTTGAATGTATTTAGAAAAATAAACAAATAGGGGT
TCCGCGCACATTTCCCCGAAAAGTGCCACCTGACGTCTAAGAAACCATTATTATCATGACATTAACCTAT
AAAAATAGGCGTATCACGAGGCCCTTTCGTCTTCAAGAATTCTGGCGAATCCTCTGACCAGCCAGAAAAC
GACCTTTCTGTGGTGAAACCGGATGCTGCAATTCAGAGCGGCAGCAAGTGGGGGACAGCAGAAGACCTGA
CCGCCGCAGAGTGGATGTTTGACATGGTGAAGACTATCGCACCATCAGCCAGAAAACCGAATTTTGCTGG
GTGGGCTAACGATATCCGCCTGATGCGTGAACGTGACGGACGTAACCACCGCGACATGTGTGTGCTGTTC
CGCTGGGCATGCTTTACGGCTAGCTCAGTCCTAGGTATTATGCTAGCGCTAGC
