>Addgene plasmid #70203 | pBEST-p15A-J23150-deGFP-T500 (127p) | addgene partial sequence | sequence record 136403 | pBEST-F 5'-CATGGTGAAGACTATCGCAC-3'
CTGGGTGGGCTAACGATATCCGCCTGATGCGTGAACGTGACGGACGTAACCACCGCGACATGTGTGTGCT
GTTCCGCTGGGCATGCTTTACGGCTAGCTCAGTCCTAGGTATTATGCTAGCGCTAGCAATAATTTTGTTT
AACTTTAAGAAGGAGATATACCATGGAGCTTTTCACTGGCGTTGTTCCCATCCTGGTCGAGCTGGACGGC
GACGTAAACGGCCACAAGTTCAGCGTGTCCGGCGAGGGCGAGGGCGATGCCACCTACGGCAAGCTGACCC
TGAAGTTCATCTGCACCACCGGCAAGCTGCCCGTGCCCTGGCCCACCCTCGTGACCACCCTGACCTACGG
CGTGCAGTGCTTCAGCCGCTACCCCGACCACATGAAGCAGCACGACTTCTTCAAGTCCGCCATGCCCGAA
GGCTACGTCCAGGAGCGCACCATCTTCTTCAAGGACGACGGCAACTACAAGACCCGCGCCGAGGTGAAGT
TCGAGGGCGACACCCTGGTGAACCGCATCGAGCTGAAGGGCATCGACTTCAAGGAGGACGGCAACATCCT
GGGGCACAAGCTGGAGTACAACTACAACAGCCACAACGTCTATATCATGGCCGACAAGCAGAAGAACGGC
ATCAAGGTGAACTTCAAGATCCGCCACAACATCGAGGACGGCAGCGTGCAGCTCGCCGACCACTACCAGC
AGAACACCCCCATCGGCGACGGCCCCGTGCTGCTGCCCGACAACCACTACCTGAGCACCCAGTCCGCCCT
GAGCAAAGACCCCAACGAGAAGCGCGATCACATGGTCCTGCTGGAGTTCGTGACCGCCGCCGGGATCTAA
CTCGAGCAAAGCCCGCCGAAAGGCGGGCTTTTCTGTGTCGACCGATG
