>Addgene plasmid #70203 | pBEST-p15A-J23150-deGFP-T500 (127p) | addgene partial sequence | sequence record 136404 | pBEST-R 5'-TCTCATGTTTGACAGCTTATC-3'
TCATAAGTGCGGCGACGATAGTCATGCCCCGCGCCCACCGGAAGGAGCTGACTGGGTTGAAGGCTCTCAA
GGGCATCGGTCGACACAGAAAAGCCCGCCTTTCGGCGGGCTTTGCTCGAGTTAGATCCCGGCGGCGGTCA
CGAACTCCAGCAGGACCATGTGATCGCGCTTCTCGTTGGGGTCTTTGCTCAGGGCGGACTGGGTGCTCAG
GTAGTGGTTGTCGGGCAGCAGCACGGGGCCGTCGCCGATGGGGGTGTTCTGCTGGTAGTGGTCGGCGAGC
TGCACGCTGCCGTCCTCGATGTTGTGGCGGATCTTGAAGTTCACCTTGATGCCGTTCTTCTGCTTGTCGG
CCATGATATAGACGTTGTGGCTGTTGTAGTTGTACTCCAGCTTGTGCCCCAGGATGTTGCCGTCCTCCTT
GAAGTCGATGCCCTTCAGCTCGATGCGGTTCACCAGGGTGTCGCCCTCGAACTTCACCTCGGCGCGGGTC
TTGTAGTTGCCGTCGTCCTTGAAGAAGATGGTGCGCTCCTGGACGTAGCCTTCGGGCATGGCGGACTTGA
AGAAGTCGTGCTGCTTCATGTGGTCGGGGTAGCGGCTGAAGCACTGCACGCCGTAGGTCAGGGTGGTCAC
GAGGGTGGGCCAGGGCACGGGCAGCTTGCCGGTGGTGCAGATGAACTTCAGGGTCAGCTTGCCGTAGGTG
GCATCGCCCTCGCCCTCGCCGGACACGCTGAACTTGTGGCCGTTTACGTCGCCGTCCAGCTCGACCAGGA
TGGGAACAACGCCAGTGAA
